Addgene plasmid #135896: D83_Ld_060380
Purpose: Expression of Leishmania donovani ectodomain in mammalian cells
Depositing lab: Gavin Wright. Depositing organization: Wellcome Sanger Institute. Publication: Systematic identification of genes encoding cell surface and secreted proteins that are essential for in vitro growth and infection in Leishmania donovani. Roberts AJ, Ong HB, Clare S, Brandt C, Harcourt K, Franssen SU, Cotton JA, Muller-Sienerth N, Wright GJ. PLoS Pathog. 2022 Feb 24;18(2):e1010364. doi: 10.1371/journal.ppat.1010364. eCollection 2022 Feb. PubMed 35202447.
Backbone
  Vector backbone: pTT3
  Backbone manufacturer: Yves Durocher, NRC
  Backbone size w/o insert (bp): 6132
  Vector type: Mammalian Expression
Growth in bacteria
  Bacterial resistance: Ampicillin, 100 μg/mL
  Growth temperature: 37°C
  Growth strain: DH5alpha
  Copy number: High Copy
Gene/Insert
  Gene/Insert name: Present in the outer mitochondrial membrane proteome 35 (alt name: LDPBK_060380)
  Species: Leishmania donovani
  Insert size (bp): 1080
  Tag / fusion protein: biotinylation sequence and His tag (C terminal on insert)
  Cloning method: Unknown
Terms and licenses: Academic/Nonprofit Terms; Industry Terms: Not Available to Industry
How to cite: D83_Ld_060380 was a gift from Gavin Wright (Addgene plasmid # 135896 ; http://n2t.net/addgene:135896 ; RRID:Addgene_135896)
