[The description below was written by a language model from this plasmid's Addgene catalogue record and pLannotate feature annotations shown in this document.]
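Description:
D83_Ld_060380 is a mammalian expression plasmid built on the pTT3 backbone and designed to produce the ectodomain of a Leishmania donovani protein as a recombinant product in mammalian cells. It is maintained in E. coli through a high-copy ColE1/pUC-type origin and an ampicillin resistance gene (β-lactamase under its own promoter). The backbone also carries a large fragment of the Epstein-Barr virus oriP, which supports episomal retention and higher transient yields in cell lines that supply EBNA1. Short remnants of lac regulatory sequence (lacI fragment, CAP site, lac promoter and operator) and small tet promoter and bla fragments appear to be cloning-vector leftovers with no evident role in expression.

The expression cassette is driven by the human CMV immediate-early enhancer and promoter. These are followed by adenovirus-derived leader and splice sequences and a chimeric intron fragment, elements that generally improve mRNA processing and translation; the antisense "PTP" hit in this region most likely reflects this adenoviral leader sequence rather than a functional coding region. A mouse immunoglobulin heavy chain signal sequence sits at the start of the open reading frame and should direct the protein into the secretory pathway. The roughly 1.1 kb insert, annotated as "present in the outer mitochondrial membrane proteome 35" (LDPBK_060380), is not itself annotated in the feature tables but corresponds to the gap between the signal sequence and the rabbit β-globin polyadenylation signal. According to the catalogue, it carries a C-terminal biotinylation sequence and His tag, which are suited to purification and to capture on streptavidin. The NGS-verified and depositor sequences have the same length and feature order, differing only by a six-base offset in the start point. The plasmid comes from a systematic study of L. donovani cell surface and secreted proteins.
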