Features (pLannotate 1.2.2; 17 found; start..end, strand, type, name):
      7..386     +  enhancer       CMV enhancer: human cytomegalovirus immediate early enhancer
    388..587     +  promoter       CMV promoter: human cytomegalovirus (CMV) immediate early promoter
    655..693     +  misc_feature   Ad SA (fragment): adenovirus major late transcript splice acceptor (Friedrich and Soriano, 1991)
    726..935     -  CDS            PTP (fragment): TERM_ADE02 - Experimental evidence at protein level: Swiss-Prot protein existence level 1. Protein covalently bound to the viral DNA that acts as a primer for viral genomic replication by DNA strand displacement. Assembles on the viral origin of replication in an initiation complex with viral polymerase, DBP, host NFIA and host POU2F1/OCT1. During initiation, the polymerase covalently couples the first dCTP with Ser- 580 of pTP. The terminal protein stimulates the template activity over 20 fold compared to protein-free templates. Neo-synthesized viral genomes are linked to two preterminal prot
    966..1055    +  intron         chimeric intron (fragment): chimera between introns from adenovirus and immunoglobulin heavy chain genes
   1074..1120    +  CDS            IgH signal sequence (fragment): signal sequence from the mouse immunoglobulin heavy chain variable region
   2445..2500    +  polyA_signal   β-globin poly(A) signal: rabbit β-globin polyadenylation signal (Gil and Proudfoot, 1987)
   3014..4695    -  rep_origin     oriP (fragment): Epstein-Barr virus oriP replication origin (Yates et al., 2000)
   4822..4926    +  promoter       AmpR promoter: bla
   4927..5787    +  CDS            AmpR: β-lactamase; bla; confers resistance to ampicillin, carbenicillin, and related antibiotics
   5958..6546    +  rep_origin     ori: high-copy-number ColE1/pMB1/pBR322/pUC origin of replication
   6729..6821    +  CDS            lacI (fragment): lac repressor; lacI; The lac repressor binds to the lac operator to inhibit transcription in E. coli. This inhibition can be relieved by adding lactose or isopropyl-β-D-thiogalactopyranoside (IPTG).
   6834..6855    +  protein_bind   CAP binding site: CAP binding activates transcription in the presence of cAMP. E. coli catabolite activator protein
   6870..6900    +  promoter       lac promoter: promoter for the E. coli lac operon
   6908..6924    +  protein_bind   lac operator: The lac repressor binds to the lac operator to inhibit transcription in E. coli. This inhibition can be relieved by adding lactose or isopropyl-β-D-thiogalactopyranoside (IPTG). lac repressor encoded by lacI
   6994..7010    +  promoter       tet promoter (fragment): E. coli promoter for tetracycline efflux protein gene
   7020..7045    -  CDS            bla(M) (fragment): β-lactamase lacking the signal sequence; bla(M); allows cytosolic expression of β-lactamase
>Addgene plasmid #135896 | D83_Ld_060380 | depositor full sequence | sequence record 262375 | Full Sequence
CATGTTGACATTGATTATTGACTAGTTATTAATAGTAATCAATTACGGGGTCATTAGTTCATAGCCCATA
TATGGAGTTCCGCGTTACATAACTTACGGTAAATGGCCCGCCTGGCTGACCGCCCAACGACCCCCGCCCA
TTGACGTCAATAATGACGTATGTTCCCATAGTAACGCCAATAGGGACTTTCCATTGACGTCAATGGGTGG
AGTATTTACGGTAAACTGCCCACTTGGCAGTACATCAAGTGTATCATATGCCAAGTCCGCCCCCTATTGA
CGTCAATGACGGTAAATGGCCCGCCTGGCATTATGCCCAGTACATGACCTTACGGGACTTTCCTACTTGG
CAGTACATCTACGTATTAGTCATCGCTATTACCATGGTGATGCGGTTTTGGCAGTACACCAATGGGCGTG
GATAGCGGTTTGACTCACGGGGATTTCCAAGTCTCCACCCCATTGACGTCAATGGGAGTTTGTTTTGGCA
CCAAAATCAACGGGACTTTCCAAAATGTCGTAATAACCCCGCCCCGTTGACGCAAATGGGCGGTAGGCGT
GTACGGTGGGAGGTCTATATAAGCAGAGCTCGTTTAGTGAACCGTCAGATCCTCACTCTCTTCCGCATCG
CTGTCTGCGAGGGCCAGCTGTTGGGCTCGCGGTTGAGGACAAACTCTTCGCGGTCTTTCCAGTACTCTTG
GATCGGAAACCCGTCGGCCTCCGAACGGTACTCCGCCACCGAGGGACCTGAGCGAGTCCGCATCGACCGG
ATCGGAAAACCTCTCGAGAAAGGCGTCTAACCAGTCACAGTCGCAAGGTAGGCTGAGCACCGTGGCGGGC
GGCAGCGGGTGGCGGTCGGGGTTGTTTCTGGCGGAGGTGCTGCTGATGATGTAATTAAAGTAGGCGGTCT
TGAGACGGCGGATGGTCGAGGTGAGGTGTGGCAGGCTTGAGATCCAGCTGTTGGGGTGAGTACTCCCTCT
CAAAAGCGGGCATTACTTCTGCGCTAAGATTGTCAGTTTCCAAAAACGAGGAGGATTTGATATTCACCTG
GCCCGATCTGGCCATACACTTGAGTGACAATGACATCCACTTTGCCTTTCTCTCCACAGGTGTCCACTCC
CAGGTCCAAGTTTGCCACCATGGAGTTTCAGACCCAGGTACTCATGTCCCTGCTGCTCTGCATGTCTGGT
GCGGCCGCCCTGGTCTCCTTTCCCTCTGCTGCCATGATACCTCAAAGACAGAAGCCAGGCGGAAGGGTGA
AGCGACACTGGCAGAAGAAGAAGAGTCTGTACGACGAATACCTGGCCGACAGTGGCGACTCCGAGGGTAC
TGGCGCTGATGAGGAAAGAGAAGAAACATTCGAGTGCGAGCAGTACTGCGTCCACATGGACGTGAACATC
CTTATACAGCAGACTGTGCAGAATATTGTCCAGTCCGTCTGCCTGGAAGATCCCGATGGCTTTGCGATCT
TCGGAGATCACGAACTGATCTGCTTCGCGGCAGCCGTGAAACACAACAGCTCTATCATGTCTCTGCAGAT
TCGGTATCTTGATGTCAGCGATGTGTCTCTGATTCCCCTGTGTAAAGCATTGGAGCAGCACCCTAGTATC
CGCGCCCTCGACCTTAGTGGAACACATGGTGGCGAAGGAACTTCTAAAGCACTCAGACAGCTTGTGTGCA
CCAACCCCAACATCATCTTCATGCGGCTGGAAGACACTATTGTAAATCCCAAAGATGCGTCCATTATCGA
AAAGGCAACAAGATATAACTCCATGTCATGCCCAGATCCCAACAATAATCCCTTTCACTTGGGACTGCTC
CGGCGGATGTCTGCTATGGATGAGGAGCACAAGTTCCACGAGCAACTGCACGCAAGGCCTTGGCTGCTGG
GGAATGGACCAAGCAATCAAAAGCGTTTTAAGAAGACAGTTCTGAGTACAGCCGCCTCTTCCCATATAGG
TGGGGAGATTTGTGCCCAATTCATCCAGGGGCGGTGCCCCTACGGATCCCGATGTAAGTACATCCACCCC
GAGAGAACCGTGGCCCTCAAGAACGCAGTGGCATCCAGTCTCTATAACCGCGCAGAGCAATCCGGCGGCG
GGGATGCTGTGAGTACTGCCTTCAGCACCACCAGCGTCAGCCGGCAGAGATTGCAGTCAAGACTGAGGCC
ACCGGCTTTTATGCTCAAGAAGCCGGAGCAGTGTGAGCGAGAGCAAGAGAACTACGAAATCTCCATGGAG
AGTCCACCTGCGGAAGACGCTCCATCTACTCAGCCGCCCGGCGCGCCCGGCAGCCTGCACCACATCCTGG
ACGCCCAGAAGATGCTGTGGAACCACAGGGACAGGAACCTGCCTCCTCTGGCCCCTCTGGGCCCCCACCA
CCATCACCACCATTGAGTCTAGACACGTGATTAATTAAGGATCCCCCGACCTCGACCTCTGGCTAATAAA
GGAAATTTATTTTCATTGCAATAGTGTGTTGGAATTTTTTGTGTCTCTCACTCGGAAGGACATATGGGAG
GGCAAATCATTTGGTCGAGATCCCTCGGAGATCTCTAGCTAGAGGATCGATCCCCGCCCCGGACGAACTA
AACCTGACTACGACATCTCTGCCCCTTCTTCGCGGGGCAGTGCATGTAATCCCTTCAGTTGGTTGGTACA
ACTTGCCAACTGGGCCCTGTTCCACATGTGACACGGGGGGGGACCAAACACAAAGGGGTTCTCTGACTGT
AGTTGACATCCTTATAAATGGATGTGCACATTTGCCAACACTGAGTGGCTTTCATCCTGGAGCAGACTTT
GCAGTCTGTGGACTGCAACACAACATTGCCTTTATGTGTAACTCTTGGCTGAAGCTCTTACACCAATGCT
GGGGGACATGTACCTCCCAGGGGCCCAGGAAGACTACGGGAGGCTACACCAACGTCAATCAGAGGGGCCT
GTGTAGCTACCGATAAGCGGACCCTCAAGAGGGCATTAGCAATAGTGTTTATAAGGCCCCCTTGTTAACC
CTAAACGGGTAGCATATGCTTCCCGGGTAGTAGTATATACTATCCAGACTAACCCTAATTCAATAGCATA
TGTTACCCAACGGGAAGCATATGCTATCGAATTAGGGTTAGTAAAAGGGTCCTAAGGAACAGCGATATCT
CCCACCCCATGAGCTGTCACGGTTTTATTTACATGGGGTCAGGATTCCACGAGGGTAGTGAACCATTTTA
GTCACAAGGGCAGTGGCTGAAGATCAAGGAGCGGGCAGTGAACTCTCCTGAATCTTCGCCTGCTTCTTCA
TTCTCCTTCGTTTAGCTAATAGAATAACTGCTGAGTTGTGAACAGTAAGGTGTATGTGAGGTGCTCGAAA
ACAAGGTTTCAGGTGACGCCCCCAGAATAAAATTTGGACGGGGGGTTCAGTGGTGGCATTGTGCTATGAC
ACCAATATAACCCTCACAAACCCCTTGGGCAATAAATACTAGTGTAGGAATGAAACATTCTGAATATCTT
TAACAATAGAAATCCATGGGGTGGGGACAAGCCGTAAAGACTGGATGTCCATCTCACACGAATTTATGGC
TATGGGCAACACATAATCCTAGTGCAATATGATACTGGGGTTATTAAGATGTGTCCCAGGCAGGGACCAA
GACAGGTGAACCATGTTGTTACACTCTATTTGTAACAAGGGGAAAGAGAGTGGACGCCGACAGCAGCGGA
CTCCACTGGTTGTCTCTAACACCCCCGAAAATTAAACGGGGCTCCACGCCAATGGGGCCCATAAACAAAG
ACAAGTGGCCACTCTTTTTTTTGAAATTGTGGAGTGGGGGCACGCGTCAGCCCCCACACGCCGCCCTGCG
GTTTTGGACTGTAAAATAAGGGTGTAATAACTTGGCTGATTGTAACCCCGCTAACCACTGCGGTCAAACC
ACTTGCCCACAAAACCACTAATGGCACCCCGGGGAATACCTGCATAAGTAGGTGGGCGGGCCAAGATAGG
GGCGCGATTGCTGCGATCTGGAGGACAAATTACACACACTTGCGCCTGAGCGCCAAGCACAGGGTTGTTG
GTCCTCATATTCACGAGGTCGCTGAGAGCACGGTGGGCTAATGTTGCCATGGGTAGCATATACTACCCAA
ATATCTGGATAGCATATGCTATCCTAATCTATATCTGGGTAGCATAGGCTATCCTAATCTATATCTGGGT
AGCATATGCTATCCTAATCTATATCTGGGTAGTATATGCTATCCTAATTTATATCTGGGTAGCATAGGCT
ATCCTAATCTATATCTGGGTAGCATATGCTATCCTAATCTATATCTGGGTAGTATATGCTATCCTAATCT
GTATCCGGGTAGCATATGCTATCCTAATAGAGATTAGGGTAGTATATGCTATCCTAATTTATATCTGGGT
AGCATATACTACCCAAATATCTGGATAGCATATGCTATCCTAATCTATATCTGGGTAGCATATGCTATCC
TAATCTATATCTGGGTAGCATAGGCTATCCTAATCTATATCTGGGTAGCATATGCTATCCTAATCTATAT
CTGGGTAGTATATGCTATCCTAATTTATATCTGGGTAGCATAGGCTATCCTAATCTATATCTGGGTAGCA
TATGCTATCCTAATCTATATCTGGGTAGTATATGCTATCCTAATCTGTATCCGGGTAGCATATGCTATCC
TCATGATAAGCTGTCAAACATGAGAATTTTCTTGAAGACGAAAGGGCCTCGTGATACGCCTATTTTTATA
GGTTAATGTCATGATAATAATGGTTTCTTAGACGTCAGGTGGCACTTTTCGGGGAAATGTGCGCGGAACC
CCTATTTGTTTATTTTTCTAAATACATTCAAATATGTATCCGCTCATGAGACAATAACCCTGATAAATGC
TTCAATAATATTGAAAAAGGAAGAGTATGAGTATTCAACATTTCCGTGTCGCCCTTATTCCCTTTTTTGC
GGCATTTTGCCTTCCTGTTTTTGCTCACCCAGAAACGCTGGTGAAAGTAAAAGATGCTGAAGATCAGTTG
GGTGCACGAGTGGGTTACATCGAACTGGATCTCAACAGCGGTAAGATCCTTGAGAGTTTTCGCCCCGAAG
AACGTTTTCCAATGATGAGCACTTTTAAAGTTCTGCTATGTGGCGCGGTATTATCCCGTGTTGACGCCGG
GCAAGAGCAACTCGGTCGCCGCATACACTATTCTCAGAATGACTTGGTTGAGTACTCACCAGTCACAGAA
AAGCATCTTACGGATGGCATGACAGTAAGAGAATTATGCAGTGCTGCCATAACCATGAGTGATAACACTG
CGGCCAACTTACTTCTGACAACGATCGGAGGACCGAAGGAGCTAACCGCTTTTTTGCACAACATGGGGGA
TCATGTAACTCGCCTTGATCGTTGGGAACCGGAGCTGAATGAAGCCATACCAAACGACGAGCGTGACACC
ACGATGCCTGCAGCAATGGCAACAACGTTGCGCAAACTATTAACTGGCGAACTACTTACTCTAGCTTCCC
GGCAACAATTAATAGACTGGATGGAGGCGGATAAAGTTGCAGGACCACTTCTGCGCTCGGCCCTTCCGGC
TGGCTGGTTTATTGCTGATAAATCTGGAGCCGGTGAGCGTGGGTCTCGCGGTATCATTGCAGCACTGGGG
CCAGATGGTAAGCCCTCCCGTATCGTAGTTATCTACACGACGGGGAGTCAGGCAACTATGGATGAACGAA
ATAGACAGATCGCTGAGATAGGTGCCTCACTGATTAAGCATTGGTAACTGTCAGACCAAGTTTACTCATA
TATACTTTAGATTGATTTAAAACTTCATTTTTAATTTAAAAGGATCTAGGTGAAGATCCTTTTTGATAAT
CTCATGACCAAAATCCCTTAACGTGAGTTTTCGTTCCACTGAGCGTCAGACCCCGTAGAAAAGATCAAAG
GATCTTCTTGAGATCCTTTTTTTCTGCGCGTAATCTGCTGCTTGCAAACAAAAAAACCACCGCTACCAGC
GGTGGTTTGTTTGCCGGATCAAGAGCTACCAACTCTTTTTCCGAAGGTAACTGGCTTCAGCAGAGCGCAG
ATACCAAATACTGTTCTTCTAGTGTAGCCGTAGTTAGGCCACCACTTCAAGAACTCTGTAGCACCGCCTA
CATACCTCGCTCTGCTAATCCTGTTACCAGTGGCTGCTGCCAGTGGCGATAAGTCGTGTCTTACCGGGTT
GGACTCAAGACGATAGTTACCGGATAAGGCGCAGCGGTCGGGCTGAACGGGGGGTTCGTGCACACAGCCC
AGCTTGGAGCGAACGACCTACACCGAACTGAGATACCTACAGCGTGAGCTATGAGAAAGCGCCACGCTTC
CCGAAGGGAGAAAGGCGGACAGGTATCCGGTAAGCGGCAGGGTCGGAACAGGAGAGCGCACGAGGGAGCT
TCCAGGGGGAAACGCCTGGTATCTTTATAGTCCTGTCGGGTTTCGCCACCTCTGACTTGAGCGTCGATTT
TTGTGATGCTCGTCAGGGGGGCGGAGCCTATGGAAAAACGCCAGCAACGCGGCCTTTTTACGGTTCCTGG
CCTTTTGCTGGCCTTTTGCTCACATGTTCTTTCCTGCGTTATCCCCTGATTCTGTGGATAACCGTATTAC
CGCCTTTGAGTGAGCTGATACCGCTCGCCGCAGCCGAACGACCGAGCGCAGCGAGTCAGTGAGCGAGGAA
GCGGAAGAGCGCCCAATACGCAAACCGCCTCTCCCCGCGCGTTGGCCGATTCATTAATGCAGCTGGCACG
ACAGGTTTCCCGACTGGAAAGCGGGCAGTGAGCGCAACGCAATTAATGTGAGTTAGCTCACTCATTAGGC
ACCCCAGGCTTTACACTTTATGCTTCCGGCTCGTATGTTGTGTGGAATTGTGAGCGGATAACAATTTCAC
ACAGGAAACAGCTATGACCATGATTACGCCAAGCTCTAGCTAGAGGTCGACCAATTCTCATGTTTGACAG
CTTATCATCGCAGATCCGGGCAACGTTGTTGCCATTGCTGCAGGCGCAGAACTGGTAGGTATGGAAGATC
TATACATTGAATCAATATTGGCAATTAGCCATATTAGTCATTGGTTATATAGCATAAATCAATATTGGCT
ATTGGCCATTGCATACGTTGTATCTATATCATAATATGTACATTTATATTGGCTCATGTCCAATATGACC
GC
