Features (pLannotate 1.2.2; 17 found; start..end, strand, type, name):
      1..380     +  enhancer       CMV enhancer: human cytomegalovirus immediate early enhancer
    382..581     +  promoter       CMV promoter: human cytomegalovirus (CMV) immediate early promoter
    649..687     +  misc_feature   Ad SA (fragment): adenovirus major late transcript splice acceptor (Friedrich and Soriano, 1991)
    720..929     -  CDS            PTP (fragment): TERM_ADE02 - Experimental evidence at protein level: Swiss-Prot protein existence level 1. Protein covalently bound to the viral DNA that acts as a primer for viral genomic replication by DNA strand displacement. Assembles on the viral origin of replication in an initiation complex with viral polymerase, DBP, host NFIA and host POU2F1/OCT1. During initiation, the polymerase covalently couples the first dCTP with Ser- 580 of pTP. The terminal protein stimulates the template activity over 20 fold compared to protein-free templates. Neo-synthesized viral genomes are linked to two preterminal prot
    960..1049    +  intron         chimeric intron (fragment): chimera between introns from adenovirus and immunoglobulin heavy chain genes
   1068..1114    +  CDS            IgH signal sequence (fragment): signal sequence from the mouse immunoglobulin heavy chain variable region
   2439..2494    +  polyA_signal   β-globin poly(A) signal: rabbit β-globin polyadenylation signal (Gil and Proudfoot, 1987)
   3008..4689    -  rep_origin     oriP (fragment): Epstein-Barr virus oriP replication origin (Yates et al., 2000)
   4816..4920    +  promoter       AmpR promoter: bla
   4921..5781    +  CDS            AmpR: β-lactamase; bla; confers resistance to ampicillin, carbenicillin, and related antibiotics
   5952..6540    +  rep_origin     ori: high-copy-number ColE1/pMB1/pBR322/pUC origin of replication
   6723..6815    +  CDS            lacI (fragment): lac repressor; lacI; The lac repressor binds to the lac operator to inhibit transcription in E. coli. This inhibition can be relieved by adding lactose or isopropyl-β-D-thiogalactopyranoside (IPTG).
   6828..6849    +  protein_bind   CAP binding site: CAP binding activates transcription in the presence of cAMP. E. coli catabolite activator protein
   6864..6894    +  promoter       lac promoter: promoter for the E. coli lac operon
   6902..6918    +  protein_bind   lac operator: The lac repressor binds to the lac operator to inhibit transcription in E. coli. This inhibition can be relieved by adding lactose or isopropyl-β-D-thiogalactopyranoside (IPTG). lac repressor encoded by lacI
   6988..7004    +  promoter       tet promoter (fragment): E. coli promoter for tetracycline efflux protein gene
   7014..7039    -  CDS            bla(M) (fragment): β-lactamase lacking the signal sequence; bla(M); allows cytosolic expression of β-lactamase
>Addgene plasmid #135896 | D83_Ld_060380 | addgene full sequence | sequence record 274685 | Addgene NGS Result
GACATTGATTATTGACTAGTTATTAATAGTAATCAATTACGGGGTCATTAGTTCATAGCCCATATATGGA
GTTCCGCGTTACATAACTTACGGTAAATGGCCCGCCTGGCTGACCGCCCAACGACCCCCGCCCATTGACG
TCAATAATGACGTATGTTCCCATAGTAACGCCAATAGGGACTTTCCATTGACGTCAATGGGTGGAGTATT
TACGGTAAACTGCCCACTTGGCAGTACATCAAGTGTATCATATGCCAAGTCCGCCCCCTATTGACGTCAA
TGACGGTAAATGGCCCGCCTGGCATTATGCCCAGTACATGACCTTACGGGACTTTCCTACTTGGCAGTAC
ATCTACGTATTAGTCATCGCTATTACCATGGTGATGCGGTTTTGGCAGTACACCAATGGGCGTGGATAGC
GGTTTGACTCACGGGGATTTCCAAGTCTCCACCCCATTGACGTCAATGGGAGTTTGTTTTGGCACCAAAA
TCAACGGGACTTTCCAAAATGTCGTAATAACCCCGCCCCGTTGACGCAAATGGGCGGTAGGCGTGTACGG
TGGGAGGTCTATATAAGCAGAGCTCGTTTAGTGAACCGTCAGATCCTCACTCTCTTCCGCATCGCTGTCT
GCGAGGGCCAGCTGTTGGGCTCGCGGTTGAGGACAAACTCTTCGCGGTCTTTCCAGTACTCTTGGATCGG
AAACCCGTCGGCCTCCGAACGGTACTCCGCCACCGAGGGACCTGAGCGAGTCCGCATCGACCGGATCGGA
AAACCTCTCGAGAAAGGCGTCTAACCAGTCACAGTCGCAAGGTAGGCTGAGCACCGTGGCGGGCGGCAGC
GGGTGGCGGTCGGGGTTGTTTCTGGCGGAGGTGCTGCTGATGATGTAATTAAAGTAGGCGGTCTTGAGAC
GGCGGATGGTCGAGGTGAGGTGTGGCAGGCTTGAGATCCAGCTGTTGGGGTGAGTACTCCCTCTCAAAAG
CGGGCATTACTTCTGCGCTAAGATTGTCAGTTTCCAAAAACGAGGAGGATTTGATATTCACCTGGCCCGA
TCTGGCCATACACTTGAGTGACAATGACATCCACTTTGCCTTTCTCTCCACAGGTGTCCACTCCCAGGTC
CAAGTTTGCCACCATGGAGTTTCAGACCCAGGTACTCATGTCCCTGCTGCTCTGCATGTCTGGTGCGGCC
GCCCTGGTCTCCTTTCCCTCTGCTGCCATGATACCTCAAAGACAGAAGCCAGGCGGAAGGGTGAAGCGAC
ACTGGCAGAAGAAGAAGAGTCTGTACGACGAATACCTGGCCGACAGTGGCGACTCCGAGGGTACTGGCGC
TGATGAGGAAAGAGAAGAAACATTCGAGTGCGAGCAGTACTGCGTCCACATGGACGTGAACATCCTTATA
CAGCAGACTGTGCAGAATATTGTCCAGTCCGTCTGCCTGGAAGATCCCGATGGCTTTGCGATCTTCGGAG
ATCACGAACTGATCTGCTTCGCGGCAGCCGTGAAACACAACAGCTCTATCATGTCTCTGCAGATTCGGTA
TCTTGATGTCAGCGATGTGTCTCTGATTCCCCTGTGTAAAGCATTGGAGCAGCACCCTAGTATCCGCGCC
CTCGACCTTAGTGGAACACATGGTGGCGAAGGAACTTCTAAAGCACTCAGACAGCTTGTGTGCACCAACC
CCAACATCATCTTCATGCGGCTGGAAGACACTATTGTAAATCCCAAAGATGCGTCCATTATCGAAAAGGC
AACAAGATATAACTCCATGTCATGCCCAGATCCCAACAATAATCCCTTTCACTTGGGACTGCTCCGGCGG
ATGTCTGCTATGGATGAGGAGCACAAGTTCCACGAGCAACTGCACGCAAGGCCTTGGCTGCTGGGGAATG
GACCAAGCAATCAAAAGCGTTTTAAGAAGACAGTTCTGAGTACAGCCGCCTCTTCCCATATAGGTGGGGA
GATTTGTGCCCAATTCATCCAGGGGCGGTGCCCCTACGGATCCCGATGTAAGTACATCCACCCCGAGAGA
ACCGTGGCCCTCAAGAACGCAGTGGCATCCAGTCTCTATAACCGCGCAGAGCAATCCGGCGGCGGGGATG
CTGTGAGTACTGCCTTCAGCACCACCAGCGTCAGCCGGCAGAGATTGCAGTCAAGACTGAGGCCACCGGC
TTTTATGCTCAAGAAGCCGGAGCAGTGTGAGCGAGAGCAAGAGAACTACGAAATCTCCATGGAGAGTCCA
CCTGCGGAAGACGCTCCATCTACTCAGCCGCCCGGCGCGCCCGGCAGCCTGCACCACATCCTGGACGCCC
AGAAGATGCTGTGGAACCACAGGGACAGGAACCTGCCTCCTCTGGCCCCTCTGGGCCCCCACCACCATCA
CCACCATTGAGTCTAGACACGTGATTAATTAAGGATCCCCCGACCTCGACCTCTGGCTAATAAAGGAAAT
TTATTTTCATTGCAATAGTGTGTTGGAATTTTTTGTGTCTCTCACTCGGAAGGACATATGGGAGGGCAAA
TCATTTGGTCGAGATCCCTCGGAGATCTCTAGCTAGAGGATCGATCCCCGCCCCGGACGAACTAAACCTG
ACTACGACATCTCTGCCCCTTCTTCGCGGGGCAGTGCATGTAATCCCTTCAGTTGGTTGGTACAACTTGC
CAACTGGGCCCTGTTCCACATGTGACACGGGGGGGGACCAAACACAAAGGGGTTCTCTGACTGTAGTTGA
CATCCTTATAAATGGATGTGCACATTTGCCAACACTGAGTGGCTTTCATCCTGGAGCAGACTTTGCAGTC
TGTGGACTGCAACACAACATTGCCTTTATGTGTAACTCTTGGCTGAAGCTCTTACACCAATGCTGGGGGA
CATGTACCTCCCAGGGGCCCAGGAAGACTACGGGAGGCTACACCAACGTCAATCAGAGGGGCCTGTGTAG
CTACCGATAAGCGGACCCTCAAGAGGGCATTAGCAATAGTGTTTATAAGGCCCCCTTGTTAACCCTAAAC
GGGTAGCATATGCTTCCCGGGTAGTAGTATATACTATCCAGACTAACCCTAATTCAATAGCATATGTTAC
CCAACGGGAAGCATATGCTATCGAATTAGGGTTAGTAAAAGGGTCCTAAGGAACAGCGATATCTCCCACC
CCATGAGCTGTCACGGTTTTATTTACATGGGGTCAGGATTCCACGAGGGTAGTGAACCATTTTAGTCACA
AGGGCAGTGGCTGAAGATCAAGGAGCGGGCAGTGAACTCTCCTGAATCTTCGCCTGCTTCTTCATTCTCC
TTCGTTTAGCTAATAGAATAACTGCTGAGTTGTGAACAGTAAGGTGTATGTGAGGTGCTCGAAAACAAGG
TTTCAGGTGACGCCCCCAGAATAAAATTTGGACGGGGGGTTCAGTGGTGGCATTGTGCTATGACACCAAT
ATAACCCTCACAAACCCCTTGGGCAATAAATACTAGTGTAGGAATGAAACATTCTGAATATCTTTAACAA
TAGAAATCCATGGGGTGGGGACAAGCCGTAAAGACTGGATGTCCATCTCACACGAATTTATGGCTATGGG
CAACACATAATCCTAGTGCAATATGATACTGGGGTTATTAAGATGTGTCCCAGGCAGGGACCAAGACAGG
TGAACCATGTTGTTACACTCTATTTGTAACAAGGGGAAAGAGAGTGGACGCCGACAGCAGCGGACTCCAC
TGGTTGTCTCTAACACCCCCGAAAATTAAACGGGGCTCCACGCCAATGGGGCCCATAAACAAAGACAAGT
GGCCACTCTTTTTTTTGAAATTGTGGAGTGGGGGCACGCGTCAGCCCCCACACGCCGCCCTGCGGTTTTG
GACTGTAAAATAAGGGTGTAATAACTTGGCTGATTGTAACCCCGCTAACCACTGCGGTCAAACCACTTGC
CCACAAAACCACTAATGGCACCCCGGGGAATACCTGCATAAGTAGGTGGGCGGGCCAAGATAGGGGCGCG
ATTGCTGCGATCTGGAGGACAAATTACACACACTTGCGCCTGAGCGCCAAGCACAGGGTTGTTGGTCCTC
ATATTCACGAGGTCGCTGAGAGCACGGTGGGCTAATGTTGCCATGGGTAGCATATACTACCCAAATATCT
GGATAGCATATGCTATCCTAATCTATATCTGGGTAGCATAGGCTATCCTAATCTATATCTGGGTAGCATA
TGCTATCCTAATCTATATCTGGGTAGTATATGCTATCCTAATTTATATCTGGGTAGCATAGGCTATCCTA
ATCTATATCTGGGTAGCATATGCTATCCTAATCTATATCTGGGTAGTATATGCTATCCTAATCTGTATCC
GGGTAGCATATGCTATCCTAATAGAGATTAGGGTAGTATATGCTATCCTAATTTATATCTGGGTAGCATA
TACTACCCAAATATCTGGATAGCATATGCTATCCTAATCTATATCTGGGTAGCATATGCTATCCTAATCT
ATATCTGGGTAGCATAGGCTATCCTAATCTATATCTGGGTAGCATATGCTATCCTAATCTATATCTGGGT
AGTATATGCTATCCTAATTTATATCTGGGTAGCATAGGCTATCCTAATCTATATCTGGGTAGCATATGCT
ATCCTAATCTATATCTGGGTAGTATATGCTATCCTAATCTGTATCCGGGTAGCATATGCTATCCTCATGA
TAAGCTGTCAAACATGAGAATTTTCTTGAAGACGAAAGGGCCTCGTGATACGCCTATTTTTATAGGTTAA
TGTCATGATAATAATGGTTTCTTAGACGTCAGGTGGCACTTTTCGGGGAAATGTGCGCGGAACCCCTATT
TGTTTATTTTTCTAAATACATTCAAATATGTATCCGCTCATGAGACAATAACCCTGATAAATGCTTCAAT
AATATTGAAAAAGGAAGAGTATGAGTATTCAACATTTCCGTGTCGCCCTTATTCCCTTTTTTGCGGCATT
TTGCCTTCCTGTTTTTGCTCACCCAGAAACGCTGGTGAAAGTAAAAGATGCTGAAGATCAGTTGGGTGCA
CGAGTGGGTTACATCGAACTGGATCTCAACAGCGGTAAGATCCTTGAGAGTTTTCGCCCCGAAGAACGTT
TTCCAATGATGAGCACTTTTAAAGTTCTGCTATGTGGCGCGGTATTATCCCGTGTTGACGCCGGGCAAGA
GCAACTCGGTCGCCGCATACACTATTCTCAGAATGACTTGGTTGAGTACTCACCAGTCACAGAAAAGCAT
CTTACGGATGGCATGACAGTAAGAGAATTATGCAGTGCTGCCATAACCATGAGTGATAACACTGCGGCCA
ACTTACTTCTGACAACGATCGGAGGACCGAAGGAGCTAACCGCTTTTTTGCACAACATGGGGGATCATGT
AACTCGCCTTGATCGTTGGGAACCGGAGCTGAATGAAGCCATACCAAACGACGAGCGTGACACCACGATG
CCTGCAGCAATGGCAACAACGTTGCGCAAACTATTAACTGGCGAACTACTTACTCTAGCTTCCCGGCAAC
AATTAATAGACTGGATGGAGGCGGATAAAGTTGCAGGACCACTTCTGCGCTCGGCCCTTCCGGCTGGCTG
GTTTATTGCTGATAAATCTGGAGCCGGTGAGCGTGGGTCTCGCGGTATCATTGCAGCACTGGGGCCAGAT
GGTAAGCCCTCCCGTATCGTAGTTATCTACACGACGGGGAGTCAGGCAACTATGGATGAACGAAATAGAC
AGATCGCTGAGATAGGTGCCTCACTGATTAAGCATTGGTAACTGTCAGACCAAGTTTACTCATATATACT
TTAGATTGATTTAAAACTTCATTTTTAATTTAAAAGGATCTAGGTGAAGATCCTTTTTGATAATCTCATG
ACCAAAATCCCTTAACGTGAGTTTTCGTTCCACTGAGCGTCAGACCCCGTAGAAAAGATCAAAGGATCTT
CTTGAGATCCTTTTTTTCTGCGCGTAATCTGCTGCTTGCAAACAAAAAAACCACCGCTACCAGCGGTGGT
TTGTTTGCCGGATCAAGAGCTACCAACTCTTTTTCCGAAGGTAACTGGCTTCAGCAGAGCGCAGATACCA
AATACTGTTCTTCTAGTGTAGCCGTAGTTAGGCCACCACTTCAAGAACTCTGTAGCACCGCCTACATACC
TCGCTCTGCTAATCCTGTTACCAGTGGCTGCTGCCAGTGGCGATAAGTCGTGTCTTACCGGGTTGGACTC
AAGACGATAGTTACCGGATAAGGCGCAGCGGTCGGGCTGAACGGGGGGTTCGTGCACACAGCCCAGCTTG
GAGCGAACGACCTACACCGAACTGAGATACCTACAGCGTGAGCTATGAGAAAGCGCCACGCTTCCCGAAG
GGAGAAAGGCGGACAGGTATCCGGTAAGCGGCAGGGTCGGAACAGGAGAGCGCACGAGGGAGCTTCCAGG
GGGAAACGCCTAGTATCTTTATAGTCCTGTCGGGTTTCGCCACCTCTGACTTGAGCGTCGATTTTTGTGA
TGCTCGTCAGGGGGGCGGAGCCTATGGAAAAACGCCAGCAACGCGGCCTTTTTACGGTTCCTGGCCTTTT
GCTGGCCTTTTGCTCACATGTTCTTTCCTGCGTTATCCCCTGATTCTGTGGATAACCGTATTACCGCCTT
TGAGTGAGCTGATACCGCTCGCCGCAGCCGAACGACCGAGCGCAGCGAGTCAGTGAGCGAGGAAGCGGAA
GAGCGCCCAATACGCAAACCGCCTCTCCCCGCGCGTTGGCCGATTCATTAATGCAGCTGGCACGACAGGT
TTCCCGACTGGAAAGCGGGCAGTGAGCGCAACGCAATTAATGTGAGTTAGCTCACTCATTAGGCACCCCA
GGCTTTACACTTTATGCTTCCGGCTCGTATGTTGTGTGGAATTGTGAGCGGATAACAATTTCACACAGGA
AACAGCTATGACCATGATTACGCCAAGCTCTAGCTAGAGGTCGACCAATTCTCATGTTTGACAGCTTATC
ATCGCAGATCCGGGCAACGTTGTTGCCATTGCTGCAGGCGCAGAACTGGTAGGTATGGAAGATCTATACA
TTGAATCAATATTGGCAATTAGCCATATTAGTCATTGGTTATATAGCATAAATCAATATTGGCTATTGGC
CATTGCATACGTTGTATCTATATCATAATATGTACATTTATATTGGCTCATGTCCAATATGACCGCCATG
TT
